>Addgene plasmid #48300 | Gal1/10 Ade S. cerevisiae expression vector (12ADE-U) | depositor full sequence | sequence record 73682 | Gal1/10 Ade S. cerevisiae expression vector (12ADE-U) sequence 8429 bps
AATGGACGATATCCCGCAAGAGGCCCCGGCAGTACCGGCATAACCAAGCCTATGCCTACAGCCTTCCAGG
TGACGGTGCCGAGATTGACCATGAACGCCTTGTTAGATTTCTACACCGGTGCCTGACTGCGTTAGCAATT
TAACTGTGATAAACTACCGCATTAAAGCTTTTTCTTTCCAATTTTTTTTTTTTCGTCATTATAAAAATCA
TTACGACCGAGATTCCCGGGGGAACCACTAGTTCTAGAGCGGCCGCCACCGCGGTGGAGCTCCAGCTTTT
GTTCCCTTTAGTGAGGGTTAATTGCGCGCTTGGCGTAATCATGGTCATAGCTGTTTCCTGTGTGAAATTG
TTATCCGCTCACAATTCCACACAACATACGAGCCGGAAGCATAAAGTGTAAAGCCTGGGGTGCCTAATGA
GTGAGCTAACTCACATTAATTGCGTTGCGCTCACTGCCCGCTTTCCAGTCGGGAAACCTGTCGTGCCAGC
TGCATTAATGAATCGGCCAACGCGCGGGGAGAGGCGGTTTGCGTATTGGGCGCTCTTCCGCTTCCTCGCT
CACTGACTCGCTGCGCTCGGTCGTTCGGCTGCGGCGAGCGGTATCAGCTCACTCAAAGGCGGTAATACGG
TTATCCACAGAATCAGGGGATAACGCAGGAAAGAACATGTGAGCAAAAGGCCAGCAAAAGGCCAGGAACC
GTAAAAAGGCCGCGTTGCTGGCGTTTTTCCATAGGCTCCGCCCCCCTGACGAGCATCACAAAAATCGACG
CTCAAGTCAGAGGTGGCGAAACCCGACAGGACTATAAAGATACCAGGCGTTTCCCCCTGGAAGCTCCCTC
GTGCGCTCTCCTGTTCCGACCCTGCCGCTTACCGGATACCTGTCCGCCTTTCTCCCTTCGGGAAGCGTGG
CGCTTTCTCATAGCTCACGCTGTAGGTATCTCAGTTCGGTGTAGGTCGTTCGCTCCAAGCTGGGCTGTGT
GCACGAACCCCCCGTTCAGCCCGACCGCTGCGCCTTATCCGGTAACTATCGTCTTGAGTCCAACCCGGTA
AGACACGACTTATCGCCACTGGCAGCAGCCACTGGTAACAGGATTAGCAGAGCGAGGTATGTAGGCGGTG
CTACAGAGTTCTTGAAGTGGTGGCCTAACTACGGCTACACTAGAAGGACAGTATTTGGTATCTGCGCTCT
GCTGAAGCCAGTTACCTTCGGAAAAAGAGTTGGTAGCTCTTGATCCGGCAAACAAACCACCGCTGGTAGC
GGTGGTTTTTTTGTTTGCAAGCAGCAGATTACGCGCAGAAAAAAAGGATCTCAAGAAGATCCTTTGATCT
TTTCTACGGGGTCTGACGCTCAGTGGAACGAAAACTCACGTTAAGGGATTTTGGTCATGAGATTATCAAA
AAGGATCTTCACCTAGATCCTTTTAAATTAAAAATGAAGTTTTAAATCAATCTAAAGTATATATGAGTAA
ACTTGGTCTGACAGTTACCAATGCTTAATCAGTGAGGCACCTATCTCAGCGATCTGTCTATTTCGTTCAT
CCATAGTTGCCTGACTCCCCGTCGTGTAGATAACTACGATACGGGAGGGCTTACCATCTGGCCCCAGTGC
TGCAATGATACCGCGAGACCCACGCTCACCGGCTCCAGATTTATCAGCAATAAACCAGCCAGCCGGAAGG
GCCGAGCGCAGAAGTGGTCCTGCAACTTTATCCGCCTCCATCCAGTCTATTAATTGTTGCCGGGAAGCTA
GAGTAAGTAGTTCGCCAGTTAATAGTTTGCGCAACGTTGTTGCCATTGCTACAGGCATCGTGGTGTCACG
CTCGTCGTTTGGTATGGCTTCATTCAGCTCCGGTTCCCAACGATCAAGGCGAGTTACATGATCCCCCATG
TTGTGCAAAAAAGCGGTTAGCTCCTTCGGTCCTCCGATCGTTGTCAGAAGTAAGTTGGCCGCAGTGTTAT
CACTCATGGTTATGGCAGCACTGCATAATTCTCTTACTGTCATGCCATCCGTAAGATGCTTTTCTGTGAC
TGGTGAGTACTCAACCAAGTCATTCTGAGAATAGTGTATGCGGCGACCGAGTTGCTCTTGCCCGGCGTCA
ATACGGGATAATACCGCGCCACATAGCAGAACTTTAAAAGTGCTCATCATTGGAAAACGTTCTTCGGGGC
GAAAACTCTCAAGGATCTTACCGCTGTTGAGATCCAGTTCGATGTAACCCACTCGTGCACCCAACTGATC
TTCAGCATCTTTTACTTTCACCAGCGTTTCTGGGTGAGCAAAAACAGGAAGGCAAAATGCCGCAAAAAAG
GGAATAAGGGCGACACGGAAATGTTGAATACTCATACTCTTCCTTTTTCATTATTATTGAAGCATTTATC
AGGGTTATTGTCTCATGAGCGGATACATATTTGAATGTATTTAGAAAAATAAACAAATAGGGGTTCCGCG
CACATTTCCCCGAAAAGTGCCACCTAACGAAGCATCTGTGCTTCATTTTGTAGAACAAAAATGCAACGCG
AGAGCGCTAATTTTTCAAACAAAGAATCTGAGCTGCATTTTTACAGAACAGAAATGCAACGCGAAAGCGC
TATTTTACCAACGAAGAATCTGTGCTTCATTTTTGTAAAACAAAAATGCAACGCGAGAGCGCTAATTTTT
CAAACAAAGAATCTGAGCTGCATTTTTACAGAACAGAAATGCAACGCGAGAGCGCTATTTTACCAACAAA
GAATCTATACTTCTTTTTTGTTCTACAAAAATGCATCCCGAGAGCGCTATTTTTCTAACAAAGCATCTTA
GATTACTTTTTTTCTCCTTTGTGCGCTCTATAATGCAGTCTCTTGATAACTTTTTGCACTGTAGGTCCGT
TAAGGTTAGAAGAAGGCTACTTTGGTGTCTATTTTCTCTTCCATAAAAAAAGCCTGACTCCACTTCCCGC
GTTTACTGATTACTAGCGAAGCTGCGGGTGCATTTTTTCAAGATAAAGGCATCCCCGATTATATTCTATA
CCGATGTGGATTGCGCATACTTTGTGAACAGAAAGTGATAGCGTTGATGATTCTTCATTGGTCAGAAAAT
TATGAACGGTTTCTTCTATTTTGTCTCTATATACTACGTATAGGAAATGTTTACATTTTCGTATTGTTTT
CGATTCACTCTATGAATAGTTCTTACTACAATTTTTTTGTCTAAAGAGTAATACTAGAGATAAACATAAA
AAATGTAGAGGTCGAGTTTAGATGCAAGTTCAAGGAGCGAAAGGTGGATGGGTAGGTTATATAGGGATAT
AGCACAGAGATATATAGCAAAGAGATACTTTTGAGCAATGTTTGTGGAAGCGGTATTCGCATTATTTTAG
TAGCTCGTTACAGTCCGGTGCGTTTTTGGTTTTTTGAAAGTGCGTCTTCAGAGCGCTTTTGGTTTTCAAA
AGCGCTCTGAAGTTCCTATACTTTCTAGAGAATAGGAACTTCGGAATAGGAACTTCAAAGCGTTTCCGAA
AACGAGCGCTTCCGAAAATGCAACGCGAGCTGCGCACATACAGCTCACTGTTCACGTCGCACCTATATCT
GCGTGTTGCCTGTATATATATATACATGAGAAGAACGGCATAGTGCGTGTTTATGCTTAAATGCGTACTT
ATATGCGTCTATTTATGTAGGATGAAAGGTAGTCTAGTACCTCCTGTGATATTATCCCATTCCATGCGGG
GTATCGTATGCTTCCTTCAGCACTACCCTTTAGCTGTTCTATATGCTGCCACTCCTCAATTGGATTAGTC
TCATCCTTCAATGCTATCATTTCCTTTGATATTGGATCATACTAAGAAACCATTATTATCATGACATTAA
CCTATAAAAATAGGCGTATCACGAGGCCCTTTCGTCTCGCGCGTTTCGGTGATGACGGTGAAAACCTCTG
ACACATGCAGCTCCCGGAGACGGTCACAGCTTGTCTGTAAGCGGATGCCGGGAGCAGAGAATTTTGTAAC
ACCAACATAACACTGACATCTTTAACAACTTTTAATTATGATACATTTCTTACGTCATGATTGATTATTA
CAGCTATGCTGACAAATGACTCTTGTTGCATGGCTACGAACCGGGTAATACTAAGTGATTGACTCTTGCT
GACCTTTTATTAAGAACTAAATGGACTATATTATGGAGCATTTCATGTATAAATTGGTGCGTAAAATCGT
TGGATCTCTCTTCTAAGTACATCCTACTATAACAATCAAGAAAAACAAGAAAATCGGACAAAACAATCAA
GTATGGATTCTAGAACAGTTGGTATATTAGGAGGGGGACAATTGGGACGTATGATTGTTGAGGCAGCAAA
CAGGCTCAACATTAAGACGGTAATACTAGATGCTGAAAATTCTCCTGCCAAACAAATAAGCAACTCCAAT
GACCACGTTAATGGCTCCTTTTCCAATCCTCTTGATATCGAAAAACTAGCTGAAAAATGTGATGTGCTAA
CGATTGAGATTGAGCATGTTGATGTTCCTACACTAAAGAATCTTCAAGTAAAACATCCCAAATTAAAAAT
TTACCCTTCTCCAGAAACAATCAGATTGATACAAGACAAATATATTCAAAAAGAGCATTTAATCAAAAAT
GGTATAGCAGTTACCCAAAGTGTTCCTGTGGAACAAGCCAGTGAGACGTCCCTATTGAATGTTGGAAGAG
ATTTGGGTTTTCCATTCGTCTTGAAGTCGAGGACTTTGGCATACGATGGAAGAGGTAACTTCGTTGTAAA
GAATAAGGAAATGATTCCGGAAGCTTTGGAAGTACTGAAGGATCGTCCTTTGTACGCCGAAAAATGGGCA
CCATTTACTAAAGAATTAGCAGTCATGATTGTGAGGTCTGTTAACGGTTTAGTGTTTTCTTACCCAATTG
TAGAGACTATCCACAAGGACAATATCTGTGACTTATGTTATGCGCCTGCTAGAGTTCCGGACTCCGTTCA
ACTTAAGGCGAAGTTGTTGGCAGAAAATGCAATCAAATCTTTTCCCGGTTGTGGTATATTTGGTGTGGAA
ATGTTCTATTTAGAAACAGGGGAATTGCTTATTAACGAAATTGCCCCAAGGCCTCACAACTCTGGACATT
ATACCATTGATGCTTGCGTCACTTCTCAATTTGAAGCTCATTTGAGATCAATTTTGGATTTGCCAATGCC
AAAGAATTTCACATCTTTCTCCACCATTACAACGAACGCCATTATGCTAAATGTTCTTGGAGACAAACAT
ACAAAAGATAAAGAGCTAGAAACTTGCGAAAGAGCATTGGCGACTCCAGGTTCCTCAGTGTACTTATATG
GAAAAGAGTCTAGACCTAACAGAAAAGTAGGTCACATAAATATCATTGCCTCCAGTATGGCGGAATGTGA
ACAAAGGCTGAACTACATTACAGGTAGAACTGATATTCCAATCAAAATCTCTGTCGCTCAAAAGTTGGAC
TTGGAAGCAATGGTCAAACCATTGGTTGGAATCATCATGGGATCAGACTCTGACTTGCCGGTAATGTCTG
CCGCATGTGCGGTTTTAAAAGATTTTGGCGTTCCATTTGAAGTGACAATAGTCTCTGCTCATAGAACTCC
ACATAGGATGTCAGCATATGCTATTTCCGCAAGCAAGCGTGGAATTAAAACAATTATCGCTGGAGCTGGT
GGGGCTGCTCACTTGCCAGGTATGGTGGCTGCAATGACACCACTTCCTGTCATCGGTGTGCCCGTAAAAG
GTTCTTGTCTAGATGGAGTAGATTCTTTACATTCAATTGTGCAAATGCCTAGAGGTGTTCCAGTAGCTAC
CGTCGCTATTAATAATAGTACGAACGCTGCGCTGTTGGCTGTCAGACTGCTTGGCGCTTATGATTCAAGT
TATACAACGAAAATGGAACAGTTTTTATTAAAGCAAGAAGAAGAAGTTCTTGTCAAAGCACAAAAGTTAG
AAACTGTCGGTTACGAAGCTTATCTAGAAAACAAGTAATATATAAGTTTATTGATATACTTGTACAGCAA
ATAATTATAAAATGATATACCTATTTTTTAGGCTTTGTTATGATTACATCAAATGTGGACTTCATACATA
GAAATCAACGCTTACAGGTGTCCTTTTTTAAGAATTTCATACATAAGATCTATGCGGTGTGAAATACCGC
ACAGATGCGTAAGGAGAAAATACCGCATCAGGAAATTGTAAGCGTTAATCTTTTGTTAAAATTCGCGTTA
AATTTTTGTTAAATCAGCTCATTTTTTAACCAATAGGCCGAAATCGGCAAAATCCCTTATAAATCAAAAG
AATAGACCGAGATAGGGT
[37 nt withheld, positions 6319-6355]
AAAGAACGTGGACTCCAACGTCAAAGG
[49 nt withheld, positions 6383-6431]
T
[91 nt withheld, positions 6433-6523]
G
[124 nt withheld, positions 6525-6648]
CCATTCGCCATTCAGGCTGCGCAACTGTTGGGAAGGGCGATCGGTGCGGGCCTCTTCGCTATTACGCCAG
CTGGCGAAAGGGGGATGTGCTGCAAGGCGATTAAGTTGGGTAACGCCAGGGTTTTCCCAGTCACGACGTT
GTAAAACGACGGCCAGTGAGCGCGCGTAATACGACTCACTATAGGGCGAATTGGGTACCGGGCCTCCCCT
GGAGGTCGACCAATTCGACAGGTTATCAGCAACAACACAGTCATATCCATTCTCAATTAGCTCTACCACA
GTGTGTGAACCAATGTATCCAGCACCACCTGTAACCAAAACAATTTTAGAAGTACTTTCACTTTGTAACT
GAGCTGTCATTTATATTGAATTTTCAAAAATTCTTACTTTTTTTTTGGATGGACGCAAAGAAGTTTAATA
ATCATATTACATGGCATTACCACCATATACATATCCATATACATATCCATATCTAATCTTACTTATATGT
TGTGGAAATGTAAAGAGCCCCATTATCTTAGCCTAAAAAAACCTTCTCTTTGGAACTTTCAGTAATACGC
TTAACTGCTCATTGCTATATTGAAGTACGGATTAGAAGCCGCCGAGCGGGTGACAGCCCTCCGAAGGAAG
ACTCTCCTCCGTGCGTCCTCGTCTTCACCGGTCGCGTTCCTGAAACGCAGATGTGCCTCGCGCCGCACTG
CTCCGAACAATAAAGATTCTACAATACTAGCTTTTATGGTTATGAAGAGGAAAAATTGGCAGTAACCTGG
CCCCACAAACCTTCAAATGAACGAATCAAATTAACAACCATAGGATGATAATGCGATTAGTTTTTTAGCC
TTATTTCTGGGGTAATTAATCAGCGAAGCGATGATTTTTGATCTATTAACAGATATATAAATGCAAAAAC
TGCATAACCACTTTAACTAATACTTTCAACATTTTCGGTTTGTATTACTTCTTATTCAAATGTAATAAAA
GTATCAACAAAAAATTGTTAATATACCTCTATACTTTAACGTCAAGGAGAAAAAACCCCGGATCCGTACT
TCCAATCCAATATTGGAAGTGGATAACTCTCGAGGATCGTAATGACTAGATTATATAATCAGAAATAGCC
TTTGGTGATCACTTCCATTTTAGTCAGCATAATAGAAAGTTTAATTACGCGCTTTTTTACATTCCGACAA
AGATCTGCCCGAGAAAATTCTTCGAGAAGACAACAACAACAAAAAAAATAAAGCCTGGGCGAAAAACATC
GTGCGTTTACATAATATCTTGAAAAGCAAACAGATATATAAACCGCTATTGAAATTACCTTTTTAAGTAT
TCGCCTAGAAGCCTTGTTTCAAGTAGCATCAACAACAGGTGTTAGGTTAAACTGCTTTGACTTTTTGTTC
TTTAACGAATATCATTAAAAAAAAAGGACATCTATAAAGAATGTCTCCAAACTCGTCGAAAACTCGAACG
GACCAGATAAGCTCCATGCCTGGTATTAATGAAGCCACGAAGGTGGAAAGTAAGAATGTTGTGAAGGATG
CTGTTCCAATAAAATCTGAAGTTGAAACCAATGGTACATCAATAGTAAGAGAAAAACAAGATCCACAGGA
CGGGTGTGGTCGCCATGATCGCGTAGTCGATAGTGGCTCCAAGTAGCGAAGCGAGCAGGACTGGGCGGCG
GCCAAAGCGGTCGGACAGTGCTCCGAGAACGGGTGCGCATAGAAATTGCATCAACGCATATAGCGCTAGC
AGCACGCCATAGTGACTGGTGATGCTGTCGG
Features (pLannotate 1.2.2; 21 found; start..end, strand, type, name):
    225..272     -  misc_feature   MCS (fragment): pBluescript multiple cloning site
    285..303     -  promoter       T3 promoter: promoter for bacteriophage T3 RNA polymerase
    348..364     -  protein_bind   lac operator: The lac repressor binds to the lac operator to inhibit transcription in E. coli. This inhibition can be relieved by adding lactose or isopropyl-β-D-thiogalactopyranoside (IPTG). lac repressor encoded by lacI
    372..402     -  promoter       lac promoter: promoter for the E. coli lac operon
    417..438     -  protein_bind   CAP binding site: CAP binding activates transcription in the presence of cAMP. E. coli catabolite activator protein
    451..543     -  CDS            lacI (fragment): lac repressor; lacI; The lac repressor binds to the lac operator to inhibit transcription in E. coli. This inhibition can be relieved by adding lactose or isopropyl-β-D-thiogalactopyranoside (IPTG).
    726..1314    -  rep_origin     ori: high-copy-number ColE1/pMB1/pBR322/pUC origin of replication
   1485..2345    -  CDS            AmpR: β-lactamase; bla; confers resistance to ampicillin, carbenicillin, and related antibiotics
   2346..2450    -  promoter       AmpR promoter: bla
   2476..3818    -  rep_origin     2μ ori: yeast 2μ plasmid origin of replication
   3886..3921    +  CDS            rop (fragment): Rop protein, which maintains plasmids at low copy number; rop
   3977..4272    +  promoter       ADE2 promoter (fragment): S. cerevisiae ADE2
   4273..5985    +  CDS            ADE2: PUR6_YEAST - Experimental evidence at protein level: Swiss-Prot protein existence level 1. From Saccharomyces cerevisiae (strain ATCC 204508 / S288c) (Baker's yeast).
   6141..6192    +  misc_feature   bom (fragment): basis of mobility region from pBR322
   6220..6648    -  rep_origin     f1 ori (sequence partly withheld): f1 bacteriophage origin of replication; arrow indicates direction of (+) strand synthesis
   6652..6807    -  CDS            lacZα (fragment): LacZα fragment of β-galactosidase; lacZ fragment
   6815..6833    +  promoter       T7 promoter: promoter for bacteriophage T7 RNA polymerase
   6835..6969    -  CDS            GALE (fragment): GALE_HUMAN - Experimental evidence at protein level: Swiss-Prot protein existence level 1. Catalyzes two distinct but analogous reactions: the reversible epimerization of UDP-glucose to UDP-galactose and the reversible epimerization of UDP-N-acetylglucosamine to UDP-N- acetylgalactosamine. The reaction with UDP-Gal plays a critical role in the Leloir pathway of galactose catabolism in which galactose is converted to the glycolytic intermediate glucose 6-phosphate. It contributes to the catabolism of dietary galactose and enables the endogenous biosynthesis of both UDP-Gal and UDP-GalNAc when e
   7020..7684    +  promoter       GAL1,10 promoter: GAL1 and GAL10 genes of S. cerevisiae; divergent inducible promoter, regulated by Gal4
   8089..8253    +  CDS            TCB2 (fragment): TCB2_YEAST - Experimental evidence at protein level: Swiss-Prot protein existence level 1. May play a role in membrane trafficking. From Saccharomyces cerevisiae (strain ATCC 204508 / S288c) (Baker's yeast).
   8248..111     -  CDS            TcR (fragment) (across the origin): tetracycline efflux protein; tet; confers resistance to tetracycline
