[The description below was written by a language model from this plasmid's Addgene catalogue record and pLannotate feature annotations shown in this document.]
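Description:
Gal1/10 Ade S. cerevisiae expression vector (12ADE-U) is an empty, 8,429 bp yeast–E. coli shuttle backbone derived from pRS422 and adapted for ligation-independent cloning (LIC). In E. coli it is maintained at high copy through a ColE1/pUC-type origin and selected with ampicillin via the β-lactamase gene. In Saccharomyces cerevisiae it replicates episomally from the 2μ origin and is selected by the ADE2 gene with its own promoter, which complements adenine auxotrophy. An f1 origin, T3 and T7 promoters, lac regulatory elements and lacZα and multiple-cloning-site fragments remain from the pBluescript-type framework of the pRS series.

The expression element is the divergent GAL1,10 promoter, which is regulated by Gal4 and makes expression of a cloned open reading frame galactose-inducible. No insert is present. Users add the series' standard LIC tags to a PCR product, which is annealed into the vector after SspI linearization and T4 polymerase treatment of both pieces. The same PCR product can therefore go into many vectors of the collection. The depositor notes that the insert must supply its own ATG; the record and feature table show no fusion tag. Short annotated fragments near the promoter and cloning region (GALE, TCB2, TcR, rop, bom, lacI) are probably flanking yeast genomic sequence, stuffer or pBR322-derived remnants rather than functional genes.

This plasmid belongs to a set with Trp- and Ura-complementing counterparts that can coexist in one yeast cell, and the depositor reports co-expressing three proteins from the three plasmids in a triply auxotrophic strain. The deposited full sequence is theoretical, and quality-control sequencing found some discrepancies that are said not to affect function.
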