Addgene plasmid #48300: Gal1/10 Ade S. cerevisiae expression vector (12ADE-U)
Purpose: (Empty Backbone)
Depositing lab: Scott Gradia. Depositing organization: University of California, Berkeley.
Backbone
  Vector backbone: pRS422
  Backbone size (bp): 8429
  Vector type: NA
Growth in bacteria
  Bacterial resistance: Ampicillin, 100 μg/mL
  Growth temperature: 37°C
  Growth strain: XL1 Blue
  Copy number: High Copy
Gene/Insert
  Gene/Insert name: None
Terms and licenses: Academic/Nonprofit Terms; Industry Terms: Not Available to Industry
Depositor comments: Note: The full plasmid sequence displayed here is theoretical and may not be entirely accurate. Addgene's quality control sequencing has identified some discrepancies with the sequence, but they do not impact the plasmid's function. This plasmid is a LIC-adapted S. cerevisiae vector. It uses the same PCR primer tags as with most of our other vectors, so one PCR product can be inserted into many different vectors at once. This vector can complement Ade auxotrophy. Add the following tags to your PCR primers: Note: You must add an ATG to the beginning of your open reading frame. LICvBac Forward Tag TACTTCCAATCCAATCG LicV1 Reverse Tag TTATCCACTTCCAATGTTATTA Linearize this plasmid with SspI and gel purify the product, then T4-treat with dGTP. For the PCR product, T4-treat with dCTP. Series 12 vectors are galactose inducible (using the Gal 1/10 promoter). The plasmids are cloned and propagated in E. coli. Plasmids are available to complement the Ade, Trp, or Ura auxotrophies. The Ade, Trp, and Ura plasmids can co-exist in the same yeast cell with no compatibility issues. We have successfully expressed 3 proteins from these 3 plasmids in the same strain (BCY123: Ade-, Trp-, Ura-). For more information, please see our website: http://qb3.berkeley.edu/qb3/macrolab/
How to cite: Gal1/10 Ade S. cerevisiae expression vector (12ADE-U) was a gift from Scott Gradia (Addgene plasmid # 48300 ; http://n2t.net/addgene:48300 ; RRID:Addgene_48300)
