>Addgene plasmid #48300 | Gal1/10 Ade S. cerevisiae expression vector (12ADE-U) | addgene partial sequence | sequence record 71920 | pGEX3
CGAAACGCGCGAGACGAAAGGGCCTCGTGATACGCCTATTTTTATAGGTTAATGTCATGATAATAATGGT
TTCTTAGTATGATCCAATATCAAAGGAAATGATAGCATTGAAGGATGAGACTAATCCAATTGAGGAGTGG
CAGCATATAGAACAGCTAAAGGGTAGTGCTGAAGGAAGCATACGATACCCCGCATGGAATGGGATAATAT
CACAGGAGGTACTAGACTACCTTTCATCCTACATAAATAGACGCATATAAGTACGCATTTAAGCATAAAC
ACGCACTATGCCGTTCTTCTCATGTATATATATATACAGGCAACACGCAGATATAGGTGCGACGTGAACA
GTGAGCTGTATGTGCGCAGCTCGCGTTGCATTTTCGGAAGCGCTCGTTTTCGGAAACGCTTTGAAGTTCC
TATTCCGAAGTTCCTATTCTCTAGAAAGTATAGGAACTTCAGAGCGCTTTTGAAAACCAAAAGCGCTCTG
AAGACGCACTTTCAAAAAACCAAAAACGCACCGGACTGTAACGAGCTACTAAAATAATGCGAATACCGCT
TCCACAAACATTGCTCAAAAGTATCTCTTTGCTATATATCTCTGTGCTATATCCCTATATAACCTACCCA
TCCACCTTTCGCTCCTTGAACTTGCATCTAAACTCGACCTCTACATTTTTTATGTTTATCTCTAGTATTA
CTCTTTAGACAAAAAAATTGTAGTAAGAACTATTCATAGAGTGAATCGAAAACAATACGAAAATGTAAAC
ATTTCCTATACGTAGTATATAGAGACAAAATAGAAGAAACCGTTCATAATTTTCTGACCAATGAAGAATC
ATCAACGCTATCACTTTCTGTTCACAAAGTATGCGCAATCCACATCGGTATAGATATATATAATCGGGGA
TGCCTTTATCTTGAAAAAATGCACCCGCAGCTTCGCTAGTAATCAGTAAACGCGG
