>Addgene plasmid #48300 | Gal1/10 Ade S. cerevisiae expression vector (12ADE-U) | addgene partial sequence | sequence record 71921 | F1ori-F 5'-GTGGACTCTTGTTCCAAACTGG-3'
CCTATCTCGGTCTATTCTTTTGATTTATAAGGGATTTTGCCGATTTCGGCCTATTGGTTAAAAAATGAGC
TGATTTAACAAAAATTTAACGCGAATTTTAACAAAAGATTAACGCTTACAATTTCCTGATGCGGTATTTT
CTCCTTACGCATCTGTGCGGTATTTCACACCGCATAGATCTTATGTATGAAATTCTTAAAAAAGGACACC
TGTAAGCGTTGATTTCTATGTATGAAGTCCACATTTGATGTAATCATAACAAAGCCTAAAAAATAGGTAT
ATCATTTTATAATTATTTGCTGTACAAGTATATCAATAAACTTATATATTACTTGTTTTCTAGATAAGCT
TCGTAACCGACAGTTTCTAACTTTTGTGCTTTGACAAGAACTTCTTCTTCTTGCTTTAATAAAAACTGTT
CCATTTTCGTTGTATAACTTGAATCATAAGCGCCAAGCAGTCTGACAGCCAACAGCGCAGCGTTCGTACT
ATTATTAATAGCGACGGTAGCTACTGGAACACCTCTAGGCATTTGCACAATTGAATGTAAAGAATCTACT
CCATCTAGACAAGAACCTTTTACGGGCACACCGATGACAGGAAGTGGTGTCATTGCAGCCACCATACCTG
GCAAGTGAGCAGCCCCACCAGCTCCAGCGATAATTGTTTTAATTCCACGCTTGCTTGCGGAAATAGCATA
TGCTGACATCCTATGTGGAGTTCTATGAGCAGAGACTATTGTCACTTCAAATGGAACGCCAAAATCTTTT
AAAACCGCACATGCGGCAGACATTACCGGCAAGTCAGAGTCTGATCCCATGATGATTCCAACCAATGGTT
TGACCATTGCTTCCAAGTCCAACTTTTGAGCGACAGAGATTTTGATTGGAATATCAGTTCTACCTGTAAT
GTAGTTCAGCCTTTGTTCACATTCCGCCATACTGGAGGCAATGATATTTATGTGACCTACTTTTCTGTTA
GGTCTAGACTCTTTTCCATATAAGTACACTG
