>Addgene plasmid #48300 | Gal1/10 Ade S. cerevisiae expression vector (12ADE-U) | addgene partial sequence | sequence record 71922 | M13_pUC_fwd
CGCGCGTAATACGACTCACTATAGGGCGAATTGGGTACCGGGCCTCCCCTGGAGGTCGACCAATTCGACA
GGTTATCAGCAACAACACAGTCATATCCATTCTCAATTAGCTCTACCACAGTGTGTGAACCAATGTATCC
AGCACCACCTGTAACCAAAACAATTTTAGAAGTACTTTCACTTTGTAACTGAGCTGTCATTTATATTGAA
TTTTCAAAAATTCTTACTTTTTTTTTGGATGGACGCAAAGAAGTTTAATAATCATATTACATGGCATTAC
CACCATATACATATCCATATACATATCCATATCTAATCTTACTTATATGTTGTGGAAATGTAAAGAGCCC
CATTATCTTAGCCTAAAAAAACCTTCTCTTTGGAACTTTCAGTAATACGCTTAACTGCTCATTGCTATAT
TGAAGTACGGATTAGAAGCCGCCGAGCGGGTGACAGCCCTCCGAAGGAAGACTCTCCTCCGTGCGTCCTC
GTCTTCACCGGTCGCGTTCCTGAAACGCAGATGTGCCTCGCGCCGCACTGCTCCGAACAATAAAGATTCT
ACAATACTAGCTTTTATGGTTATGAAGAGGAAAAATTGGCAGTAACCTGGCCCCACAAACCTTCAAATGA
ACGAATCAAATTAACAACCATAGGATGATAATGCGATTAGTTTTTTAGCCTTATTTCTGGGGTAATTAAT
CAGCGAAGCGATGATTTTTGATCTATTAACAGATATATAAATGCAAAAACTGCATAACCACTTTAACTAA
TACTTTCAACATTTTCGGTTTGTATTACTTCTTATTCAAATGTAATAAAAGTATCAACAAAAAATTGTTA
ATATACCTCTATACTTTAACGTCAAGGAGAAAAAACCCCGGATCCGTACTTCCAATCCAATATTGGAAGT
GGATAACTCTCGAGGATCGTAATGACTAGATTATATAATCAGAAATAGCCTTTGGTGATCACTTCCATTT
TAGTCAGCATAATAGAAAGTTTAATTACGCGCTTTTTTACATTCCGACAAAGATCTGCCCGAGAAAATTC
TTCG
