>Addgene plasmid #48300 | Gal1/10 Ade S. cerevisiae expression vector (12ADE-U) | addgene partial sequence | sequence record 71924 | M13_pUC_rev
TGACCATGATTACGCCAAGCGCGCAATTAACCCTCACTAAAGGGAACAAAAGCTGGAGCTCCACCGCGGT
GGCGGCCGCTCTAGAACTAGTGGTTCCCCCGGGAATCTCGGTCGTAATGATTTTTATAATGACGAAAAAA
AAAAAATTGGAAAGAAAAAGCTTTAATGCGGTAGTTTATCACAGTTAAATTGCTAACGCAGTCAGGCACC
GTGTATGAAATCTAACAATGCGCTCATCGTCATCCTCGGCACCGTCACCCTGGATGCTGTAGGCATAGGC
TTGGTTATGCCGGTACTGCCGGGCCTCTTGCGGGATATCGTCCATTCCGACAGCATCACCAGTCACTATG
GCGTGCTGCTAGCGCTATATGCGTTGATGCAATTTCTATGCGCACCCGTTCTCGGAGCACTGTCCGACCG
CTTTGGCCGCCGCCCAGTCCTGCTCGCTTCGCTACTTGGAGCCACTATCGACTACGCGATCATGGCGACC
ACACCCGTCCTGTGGATCTTGTTTTTCTCTTACTATTGATGTACCATTGGTTTCAACTTCAGATTTTATT
GGAACAGCATCCTTCACAACATTCTTACTTTCCACCTTCGTGGCTTCATTAATACCAGGCATGGAGCTTA
TCTGGTCCGTTCGAGTTTTCGACGAGTTTGGAGACATTCTTTATAGATGTCCTTTTTTTTTAATGATATT
CGTTAAAGAACAAAAAGTCAAAGCAGTTTAACCTAACACCTGTTGTTGATGCTACTTGAAACAAGGCTTC
TAGGCGAATACTTAAAAAGGTAATTTCAATAGCGGTTTATATATCTGTTTGCTTTTCAAGATATTATGTA
AACGCACGATGTTTTTCGCCCAGGCTTTATTTTTTTTGTTGTTGTTGTCTTCTCGAAGAATTTTCTCGGG
CAGATCTTTGTCGGAATGTAAAAAAGCGCGTAATTAAACTTTCTATTATGCTGACTAAAATGGAAGTGAT
CACCAAAGGCTA
