>Addgene plasmid #48300 | Gal1/10 Ade S. cerevisiae expression vector (12ADE-U) | addgene partial sequence | sequence record 71929 | Gal1ProF2 5'-CGAAGCGATGATTTTTGATC-3'
ATATAAATGCAAAAACTGCATAACCACTTTAACTAATACTTTCAACATTTTCGGTTTGTATTACTTCTTA
TTCAAATGTAATAAAAGTATCAACAAAAAATTGTTAATATACCTCTATACTTTAACGTCAAGGAGAAAAA
ACCCCGGATCCGTACTTCCAATCCAATATTGGAAGTGGATAACTCTCGAGGATCGTAATGACTAGATTAT
ATAATCAGAAATAGCCTTTGGTGATCACTTCCATTTTAGTCAGCATAATAGAAAGTTTAATTACGCGCTT
TTTTACATTCCGACAAAGATCTGCCCGAGAAAATTCTTCGAGAAGACAACAACAACAAAAAAAATAAAGC
CTGGGCGAAAAACATCGTGCGTTTACATAATATCTTGAAAAGCAAACAGATATATAAACCGCTATTGAAA
TTACCTTTTTAAGTATTCGCCTAGAAGCCTTGTTTCAAGTAGCATCAACAACAGGTGTTAGGTTAAACTG
CTTTGACTTTTTGTTCTTTAACGAATATCATTAAAAAAAAAGGACATCTATAAAGAATGTCTCCAAACTC
GTCGAAAACTCGAACGGACCAGATAAGCTCCATGCCTGGTATTAATGAAGCCACGAAGGTGGAAAGTAAG
AATGTTGTGAAGGATGCTGTTCCAATAAAATCTGAAGTTGAAACCAATGGTACATCAATAGTAAGAGAAA
AACAAGATCCACAGGACGGGTGTGGTCGCCATGATCGCGTAGTCGATAGTGGCTCCAAGTAGCGAAGCGA
GCAGGACTGGGCGGCGGCCAAAGCGGTCGGACAGTGCTCCGAGAACGGGTGCGCATAGAAATTGCATCAA
CGCATATAGCGCTAGCAGCACGCCATAGTGACTGGTGATGCTGTCGGAATGGACGATATCCCGCAAGAGG
CCCGGCAGTACCGGCATAACCAAGCCTATGCCTACAGCATCCAGGGTGACGGTGCCGAGGATGACGATGA
GCGCATTGTTAGATTTCATACACGGTGCCTGACTGCGTTAGCAATTTAACTGTGATAAACTACCGCATTA
AAGCTTTTTCTTTCCAATTTTTTTTTTTTCGTCATTATAAAAATCATTACGACCGAGATTCCCGGGGGAA
CCACTAGTTCTAGAGCGGCCGCCACCGCGGTGGAGCTCCAGCTTTTGTTCCCTTTAG
